>Addgene plasmid #21472 | pLenti X2 Puro/pTER shLUC (w589-1) | depositor full sequence | sequence record 9888 | Author sequence
CAGGTGGCACTTTTCGGGGAAATGTGCGCGGAACCCCTATTTGTTTATTTTTCTAAATACATTCAAATAT
GTATCCGCTCATGAGACAATAACCCTGATAAATGCTTCAATAATATTGAAAAAGGAAGAGTATGAGTATT
CAACATTTCCGTGTCGCCCTTATTCCCTTTTTTGCGGCATTTTGCCTTCCTGTTTTTGCTCACCCAGAAA
CGCTGGTGAAAGTAAAAGATGCTGAAGATCAGTTGGGTGCACGAGTGGGTTACATCGAACTGGATCTCAA
CAGCGGTAAGATCCTTGAGAGTTTTCGCCCCGAAGAACGTTTTCCAATGATGAGCACTTTTAAAGTTCTG
CTATGTGGCGCGGTATTATCCCGTATTGACGCCGGGCAAGAGCAACTCGGTCGCCGCATACACTATTCTC
AGAATGACTTGGTTGAGTACTCACCAGTCACAGAAAAGCATCTTACGGATGGCATGACAGTAAGAGAATT
ATGCAGTGCTGCCATAACCATGAGTGATAACACTGCGGCCAACTTACTTCTGACAACGATCGGAGGACCG
AAGGAGCTAACCGCTTTTTTGCACAACATGGGGGATCATGTAACTCGCCTTGATCGTTGGGAACCGGAGC
TGAATGAAGCCATACCAAACGACGAGCGTGACACCACGATGCCTGTAGCAATGGCAACAACGTTGCGCAA
ACTATTAACTGGCGAACTACTTACTCTAGCTTCCCGGCAACAATTAATAGACTGGATGGAGGCGGATAAA
GTTGCAGGACCACTTCTGCGCTCGGCCCTTCCGGCTGGCTGGTTTATTGCTGATAAATCTGGAGCCGGTG
AGCGTGGGTCTCGCGGTATCATTGCAGCACTGGGGCCAGATGGTAAGCCCTCCCGTATCGTAGTTATCTA
CACGACGGGGAGTCAGGCAACTATGGATGAACGAAATAGACAGATCGCTGAGATAGGTGCCTCACTGATT
AAGCATTGGTAACTGTCAGACCAAGTTTACTCATATATACTTTAGATTGATTTAAAACTTCATTTTTAAT
TTAAAAGGATCTAGGTGAAGATCCTTTTTGATAATCTCATGACCAAAATCCCTTAACGTGAGTTTTCGTT
CCACTGAGCGTCAGACCCCGTAGAAAAGATCAAAGGATCTTCTTGAGATCCTTTTTTTCTGCGCGTAATC
TGCTGCTTGCAAACAAAAAAACCACCGCTACCAGCGGTGGTTTGTTTGCCGGATCAAGAGCTACCAACTC
TTTTTCCGAAGGTAACTGGCTTCAGCAGAGCGCAGATACCAAATACTGTCCTTCTAGTGTAGCCGTAGTT
AGGCCACCACTTCAAGAACTCTGTAGCACCGCCTACATACCTCGCTCTGCTAATCCTGTTACCAGTGGCT
GCTGCCAGTGGCGATAAGTCGTGTCTTACCGGGTTGGACTCAAGACGATAGTTACCGGATAAGGCGCAGC
GGTCGGGCTGAACGGGGGGTTCGTGCACACAGCCCAGCTTGGAGCGAACGACCTACACCGAACTGAGATA
CCTACAGCGTGAGCTATGAGAAAGCGCCACGCTTCCCGAAGGGAGAAAGGCGGACAGGTATCCGGTAAGC
GGCAGGGTCGGAACAGGAGAGCGCACGAGGGAGCTTCCAGGGGGAAACGCCTGGTATCTTTATAGTCCTG
TCGGGTTTCGCCACCTCTGACTTGAGCGTCGATTTTTGTGATGCTCGTCAGGGGGGCGGAGCCTATGGAA
AAACGCCAGCAACGCGGCCTTTTTACGGTTCCTGGCCTTTTGCTGGCCTTTTGCTCACATGTTCTTTCCT
GCGTTATCCCCTGATTCTGTGGATAACCGTATTACCGCCTTTGAGTGAGCTGATACCGCTCGCCGCAGCC
GAACGACCGAGCGCAGCGAGTCAGTGAGCGAGGAAGCGGAAGAGCGCCCAATACGCAAACCGCCTCTCCC
CGCGCGTTGGCCGATTCATTAATGCAGCTGGCACGACAGGTTTCCCGACTGGAAAGCGGGCAGTGAGCGC
AACGCAATTAATGTGAGTTAGCTCACTCATTAGGCACCCCAGGCTTTACACTTTATGCTTCCGGCTCGTA
TGTTGTGTGGAATTGTGAGCGGATAACAATTTCACACAGGAAACAGCTATGACCATGATTACGCCAAGCG
CGCAATTAACCCTCACTAAAGGGAACAAAAGCTGGAGCTGCAAGCTTAATGTAGTCTTATGCAATACTCT
TGTAGTCTTGCAACATGGTAACGATGAGTTAGCAACATGCCTTACAAGGAGAGAAAAAGCACCGTGCATG
CCGATTGGTGGAAGTAAGGTGGTACGATCGTGCCTTATTAGGAAGGCAACAGACGGGTCTGACATGGATT
GGACGAACCACTGAATTGCCGCATTGCAGAGATATTGTATTTAAGTGCCTAGCTCGATACAATAAACGGG
TCTCTCTGGTTAGACCAGATCTGAGCCTGGGAGCTCTCTGGCTAACTAGGGAACCCACTGCTTAAGCCTC
AATAAAGCTTGCCTTGAGTGCTTCAAGTAGTGTGTGCCCGTCTGTTGTGTGACTCTGGTAACTAGAGATC
CCTCAGACCCTTTTAGTCAGTGTGGAAAATCTCTAGCAGTGGCGCCCGAACAGGGACCTGAAAGCGAAAG
GGAAACCAGAGCTCTCTCGACGCAGGACTCGGCTTGCTGAAGCGCGCACGGCAAGAGGCGAGGGGCGGCG
ACTGGTGAGTACGCCAAAAATTTTGACTAGCGGAGGCTAGAAGGAGAGAGATGGGTGCGAGAGCGTCAGT
ATTAAGCGGGGGAGAATTAGATCGCGATGGGAAAAAATTCGGTTAAGGCCAGGGGGAAAGAAAAAATATA
AATTAAAACATATAGTATGGGCAAGCAGGGAGCTAGAACGATTCGCAGTTAATCCTGGCCTGTTAGAAAC
ATCAGAAGGCTGTAGACAAATACTGGGACAGCTACAACCATCCCTTCAGACAGGATCAGAAGAACTTAGA
TCATTATATAATACAGTAGCAACCCTCTATTGTGTGCATCAAAGGATAGAGATAAAAGACACCAAGGAAG
CTTTAGACAAGATAGAGGAAGAGCAAAACAAAAGTAAGACCACCGCACAGCAAGCGGCCGCTGATCTTCA
GACCTGGAGGAGGAGATATGAGGGACAATTGGAGAAGTGAATTATATAAATATAAAGTAGTAAAAATTGA
ACCATTAGGAGTAGCACCCACCAAGGCAAAGAGAAGAGTGGTGCAGAGAGAAAAAAGAGCAGTGGGAATA
GGAGCTTTGTTCCTTGGGTTCTTGGGAGCAGCAGGAAGCACTATGGGCGCAGCCTCAATGACGCTGACGG
TACAGGCCAGACAATTATTGTCTGGTATAGTGCAGCAGCAGAACAATTTGCTGAGGGCTATTGAGGCGCA
ACAGCATCTGTTGCAACTCACAGTCTGGGGCATCAAGCAGCTCCAGGCAAGAATCCTGGCTGTGGAAAGA
TACCTAAAGGATCAACAGCTCCTGGGGATTTGGGGTTGCTCTGGAAAACTCATTTGCACCACTGCTGTGC
CTTGGAATGCTAGTTGGAGTAATAAATCTCTGGAACAGATTGGAATCACACGACCTGGATGGAGTGGGAC
AGAGAAATTAACAATTACACAAGCTTAATACACTCCTTAATTGAAGAATCGCAAAACCAGCAAGAAAAGA
ATGAACAAGAATTATTGGAATTAGATAAATGGGCAAGTTTGTGGAATTGGTTTAACATAACAAATTGGCT
GTGGTATATAAAATTATTCATAATGATAGTAGGAGGCTTGGTAGGTTTAAGAATAGTTTTTGCTGTACTT
TCTATAGTGAATAGAGTTAGGCAGGGATATTCACCATTATCGTTTCAGACCCACCTCCCAACCCCGAGGG
GACCCGACAGGCCCGAAGGAATAGAAGAAGAAGGTGGAGAGAGAGACAGAGACAGATCCATTCGATTAGT
GAACGGATCTCGACGGTTAACTTTTAAAAGAAAAGGGGGGATTGGGGGGTACAGTGCAGGGGAAAGAATA
GTAGACATAATAGCAACAGACATACAAACTAAAGAATTACAAAAACAAATTACAAAAATTCAAAATTTTA
TTCCAGTGTGGTGGAATTCTGCAGATATCCAGCACAGTGGCGGCCGCTCGACAATCAACCTCTGGATTAC
AAAATTTGTGAAAGATTGACTGGTATTCTTAACTATGTTGCTCCTTTTACGCTATGTGGATACGCTGCTT
TAATGCCTTTGTATCATGCTATTGCTTCCCGTATGGCTTTCATTTTCTCCTCCTTGTATAAATCCTGGTT
GCTGTCTCTTTATGAGGAGTTGTGGCCCGTTGTCAGGCAACGTGGCGTGGTGTGCACTGTGTTTGCTGAC
GCAACCCCCACTGGTTGGGGCATTGCCACCACCTGTCAGCTCCTTTCCGGGACTTTCGCTTTCCCCCTCC
CTATTGCCACGGCGGAACTCATCGCCGCCTGCCTTGCCCGCTGCTGGACAGGGGCTCGGCTGTTGGGCAC
TGACAATTCCGTGGTGTTGTCGGGGAAGCTGACGTCCTTTCCATGGCTGCTCGCCTGTGTTGCCACCTGG
ATTCTGCGCGGGACGTCCTTCTGCTACGTCCCTTCGGCCCTCAATCCAGCGGACCTTCCTTCCCGCGGCC
TGCTGCCGGCTCTGCGGCCTCTTCCGCGTCTTCGCCTTCGCCCTCAGACGAGTCGGATCTCCCTTTGGGC
CGCCTCCCCGCCTGGAATTCTACCGGGTAGGGGAGGCGCTTTTCCCAAGGCAGTCTGGAGCATGCGCTTT
AGCAGCCCCGCTGGGCACTTGGCGCTACACAAGTGGCCTCTGGCCTCGCACACATTCCACATCCACCGGT
AGGCGCCAACCGGCTCCGTTCTTTGGTGGCCCCTTCGCGCCACCTTCTACTCCTCCCCTAGTCAGGAAGT
TCCCCCCCGCCCCGCAGCTCGCGTCGTGCAGGACGTGACAAATGGAAGTAGCACGTCTCACTAGTCTCGT
GCAGATGGACAGCACCGCTGAGCAATGGAAGCGGGTAGGCCTTTGGGGCAGCGGCCAATAGCAGCTTTGC
TCCTTCGCTTTCTGGGCTCAGAGGCTGGGAAGGGGTGGGTCCGGGGGCGGGCTCAGGGGCGGGCTCAGGG
GCGGGGCGGGCGCCCGAAGGTCCTCCGGAGGCCCGGCATTCTGCACGCTTCAAAAGCGCACGTCTGCCGC
GCTGTTCTCCTCTTCCTCATCTCCGGGCCTTTCGACCTGCAGCCCAAGCTTACCATGACCGAGTACAAGC
CCACGGTGCGCCTCGCCACCCGCGACGACGTCCCCAGGGCCGTACGCACCCTCGCCGCCGCGTTCGCCGA
CTACCCCGCCACGCGCCACACCGTCGATCCGGACCGCCACATCGAGCGGGTCACCGAGCTGCAAGAACTC
TTCCTCACGCGCGTCGGGCTCGACATCGGCAAGGTGTGGGTCGCGGACGACGGCGCCGCGGTGGCGGTCT
GGACCACGCCGGAGAGCGTCGAAGCGGGGGCGGTGTTCGCCGAGATCGGCCCGCGCATGGCCGAGTTGAG
CGGTTCCCGGCTGGCCGCGCAGCAACAGATGGAAGGCCTCCTGGCGCCGCACCGGCCCAAGGAGCCCGCG
TGGTTCCTGGCCACCGTCGGCGTCTCGCCCGACCACCAGGGCAAGGGTCTGGGCAGCGCCGTCGTGCTCC
CCGGAGTGGAGGCGGCCGAGCGCGCCGGGGTGCCCGCCTTCCTGGAGACCTCCGCGCCCCGCAACCTCCC
CTTCTACGAGCGGCTCGGCTTCACCGTCACCGCCGACGTCGAGGTGCCCGAAGGACCGCGCACCTGGTGC
ATGACCCGCAAGCCCGGTGCCTGACGCCCGCCCCACGACCCGCAGCGCCCGACCGAAAGGAGCGCACGAC
CCCATGCATCTCGAGGGCCCGGTACCTTTAAGACCAATGACTTACAAGGCAGCTGTAGATCTTAGCCACT
TTTTAAAAGAAAAGGGGGGACTGGAAGGGCTAGACTCGAGCGGCCGCCACTGTGCTGGATATCAACCACT
TTGTACAAGAAAGCTGGGTCTAGATATCTCGAGTGCGGCCGCGAATTCCACCACACTGGACTAGTGGATC
CGAGCTCGGTACCAAGCTTTTCCAAAAACTTACGCTGAGTACTTCGAGGACAGCACACTCGAAGTACTCA
GCGTAAGGGGATCTCTATCACTGATAGGGAACTTATAAGATTCCCAAATCCAAAGACATTTCACGTTTAT
GGTGATTTCCCAGAACACATAGCGACATGCAAATATTGCAGGGCGCCACTCCCCTGTCCCTCACAGCCAT
CTTCCTGCCAGGGCGCACGCGCGCTGGGTGTTCCCGCCTAGTGACACTGGGCCGCGATTCCTTGGAGCGG
GTTGATGACGTCAGCGTTCGAATTCGGTACCGGATCCAGTCGACTGAATTGGTTCCTTTAAAGCCTGCTT
TTTTGTACAAACTTGTTGATATCTGCAGAATTCCACCACACTGGACTAGCTCACTCCCAACGAAGACAAG
ATCTGCTTTTTGCTTGTACTGGGTCTCTCTGGTTAGACCAGATCTGAGCCTGGGAGCTCTCTGGCTGCCT
AGGGAACCCACTGCTTAAGCCTCAATAAAGCTTGCCTTGAGTGCTTCAAGTAGTGTGTGCCCGTCTGTTG
TGTGACTCTGGTAACTAGAGATCCCTCAGACCCTTTTAGTCAGTGTGGAAAATCTCTAGCAGTAGTAGTT
CATGTCATCTTATTATTCAGTATTTATAACTTGCAAAGAAATGAATATCAGAGAGTGAGAGGAACTTGTT
TATTGCAGCTTATAATGGTTACAAATAAAGCAATAGCATCACAAATTTCACAAATAAAGCATTTTTTTCA
CTGCATTCTAGTTGTGGTTTGTCCAAACTCATCAATGTATCTTATCATGTCTGGCTCTAGCTATCCCGCC
CCTAACTCCGCCCAGTTCCGCCCATTCTCCGCCCCATGGCTGACTAATTTTTTTTATTTATGCAGAGGCC
GAGGCCGCCTCGGCCTCTGAGCTATTCCAGAAGTAGTGAGGAGGCTTTTTTGGAGGCCTAGGCTTTTGCG
TCGAGACGTACCCAATTCGCCCTATAGTGAGTCGTATTACGCGCGCTCACTGGCCGTCGTTTTACAACGT
CGTGACTGGGAAAACCCTGGCGTTACCCAACTTAATCGCCTTGCAGCACATCCCCCTTTCGCCAGCTGGC
GTAATAGCGAAGAGGCCCGCACCGATCGCCCTTCCCAACAGTTGCGCAGCCTGAATGGCGAATGGCGCG
[124 nt withheld, positions 7350-7473]
C
[91 nt withheld, positions 7475-7565]
A
[49 nt withheld, positions 7567-7615]
CCTTTGACGTTGGAGTCCACGTTCTTT
[37 nt withheld, positions 7643-7679]
ACCCTATCTCGGTCTATTCTTTTGATTTATAAGGGATTTTGCCGATTTCGGCCTATTGGTTAAAAAATGA
GCTGATTTAACAAAAATTTAACGCGAATTTTAACAAAATATTAACGTTTACAATTTCC
Features (pLannotate 1.2.2; 29 found; start..end, strand, type, name):
     27..131     +  promoter       AmpR promoter: bla
    132..992     +  CDS            AmpR: β-lactamase; bla; confers resistance to ampicillin, carbenicillin, and related antibiotics
   1163..1751    +  rep_origin     ori: high-copy-number ColE1/pMB1/pBR322/pUC origin of replication
   1934..2026    +  CDS            lacI (fragment): lac repressor; lacI; The lac repressor binds to the lac operator to inhibit transcription in E. coli. This inhibition can be relieved by adding lactose or isopropyl-β-D-thiogalactopyranoside (IPTG).
   2039..2060    +  protein_bind   CAP binding site: CAP binding activates transcription in the presence of cAMP. E. coli catabolite activator protein
   2075..2105    +  promoter       lac promoter: promoter for the E. coli lac operon
   2113..2129    +  protein_bind   lac operator: The lac repressor binds to the lac operator to inhibit transcription in E. coli. This inhibition can be relieved by adding lactose or isopropyl-β-D-thiogalactopyranoside (IPTG). lac repressor encoded by lacI
   2174..2192    +  promoter       T3 promoter: promoter for bacteriophage T3 RNA polymerase
   2220..2441    +  promoter       RSV promoter: Rous sarcoma virus enhancer/promoter
   2448..2628    +  LTR            5' LTR (truncated): truncated 5' long terminal repeat (LTR) from HIV-1
   2672..2797    +  misc_feature   HIV-1 Ψ: packaging signal of human immunodeficiency virus type 1
   2781..3144    +  CDS            HIV-1 gag (fragment): gag protein from human immunodeficiency virus 1; gag
   3239..3575    +  ncRNA          RRE: Accession: RF00036 - HIV Rev response element
   3611..4000    +  CDS            env (fragment): ENV_HV1H2 - Experimental evidence at protein level: Swiss-Prot protein existence level 1. [Transmembrane protein gp41]: Acts as a class I viral fusion protein. Under the current model, the protein has at least 3 conformational states: pre-fusion native state, pre-hairpin intermediate state, and post-fusion hairpin state. During fusion of viral and target intracellular membranes, the coiled coil regions (heptad repeats) assume a trimer-of-hairpins structure, positioning the fusion peptide in close proximity to the C-terminal region of the ectodomain. The formation of this structure appears to d
   4012..4129    +  misc_feature   cPPT/CTS: central polypurine tract and central termination sequence of HIV-1
   4183..4771    +  misc_feature   WPRE: woodchuck hepatitis virus posttranscriptional regulatory element
   4785..5284    +  promoter       PGK promoter: mouse phosphoglycerate kinase 1 promoter
   5305..5904    +  CDS            PuroR: puromycin N-acetyltransferase; pac from Streptomyces alboniger; confers resistance to puromycin
   5972..6088    +  CDS            nef (fragment): NEF_HV1LA - Experimental evidence at protein level: Swiss-Prot protein existence level 1. Extracellular Nef protein targets CD4(+) T-lymphocytes for apoptosis by interacting with CXCR4 surface receptors. From Human immunodeficiency virus type 1 group M subtype B (isolate Lai) (HIV-1).
   6085..6109    +  protein_bind   attB2: mutant version of attB; recombination site for the Gateway® BP reaction BP Clonase™
   6241..6260    -  promoter       PLtetO-1 promoter (fragment): modified phage lambda PL promoter with tet operator sites (Lutz and Bujard, 1997)
   6259..6459    -  promoter       H1 promoter (fragment): human H1 RNA promoter
   6502..6526    -  protein_bind   attB1: mutant version of attB; recombination site for the Gateway® BP reaction BP Clonase™
   6561..6781    +  LTR            3' LTR (ΔU3) (fragment): self-inactivating 3' long terminal repeat (LTR) from HIV-1
   6853..6974    +  polyA_signal   SV40 poly(A) signal: SV40 polyadenylation signal
   6993..7128    +  rep_origin     SV40 ori: SV40 origin of replication
   7161..7179    -  promoter       T7 promoter: promoter for bacteriophage T7 RNA polymerase
   7187..7342    +  CDS            lacZα (fragment): LacZα fragment of β-galactosidase; lacZ fragment
   7350..7805    +  rep_origin     f1 ori (sequence partly withheld): f1 bacteriophage origin of replication; arrow indicates direction of (+) strand synthesis
