[The description below was written by a language model from this plasmid's Addgene catalogue record and pLannotate feature annotations shown in this document.]
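Description:
pLenti X2 Puro/pTER shLUC (w589-1) is a third-generation, self-inactivating HIV-1-based lentiviral RNAi vector built on the p156RRL-sinPPT-CMV-GFP-PRE backbone, about 7.8 kb in total. It is propagated in E. coli as a high-copy plasmid through a ColE1/pUC-type origin with ampicillin selection (AmpR), and the record lists a recombination-deficient strain, as is usual for LTR-containing plasmids. An f1 origin, an SV40 origin and residual lac/T3/T7 cloning-vector elements are also annotated in the backbone.

The viral genome is transcribed from a chimeric RSV promoter fused to a truncated 5' LTR, which makes packaging Tat-independent. It carries the Ψ packaging signal with a gag fragment, the RRE, cPPT/CTS and WPRE. A mouse PGK promoter drives puromycin N-acetyltransferase, allowing selection of transduced mammalian cells.

The payload is a roughly 50 bp short hairpin targeting firefly luciferase. It is placed downstream of an H1 promoter carrying a tet operator (H1/TO, derived from pTER), so hairpin expression can be repressed in cells that express the Tet repressor and induced with tetracycline or doxycycline. The cassette lies in reverse orientation, flanked by attB1 and attB2 Gateway recombination scars, between the nef fragment and the annotated ΔU3 3' LTR, consistent with the stated 3' LTR insertion. Because the 3' U3 region is copied to the 5' LTR during reverse transcription, this placement is expected to duplicate the shRNA cassette in the integrated provirus.

The hairpin targets a gene absent from mammalian genomes. The construct would therefore typically serve as a non-targeting control in knockdown experiments or to silence a luciferase reporter, although the record does not state this explicitly.
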