Addgene plasmid #21472: pLenti X2 Puro/pTER shLUC (w589-1)
Purpose: 3rd gen lentiviral Luciferase shRNA (H1/TO promoter), 3’LTR insertion, Puro
Depositing lab: Eric Campeau. Depositing organization: University of Massachusetts, Worcester. Publication: A versatile viral system for expression and depletion of proteins in mammalian cells. Campeau E, Ruhl VE, Rodier F, Smith CL, Rahmberg BL, Fuss JO, Campisi J, Yaswen P, Cooper PK, Kaufman PD.. PLoS One. 2009 Aug 6;4(8):e6529. 10.1371/journal.pone.0006529 PubMed 19657394.
Backbone
  Vector backbone: p156RRL-sinPPT-CMV-GFP-PRE/Nhe I
  Backbone size w/o insert (bp): 7757
  Vector type: Lentiviral, RNAi
  Selectable markers: Puromycin
Growth in bacteria
  Bacterial resistance: Ampicillin, 100 μg/mL
  Growth temperature: 37°C
  Growth strain: Stbl3
  Growth instructions: Stbl3, 37oC
  Copy number: High Copy
Gene/Insert
  Gene/Insert name: Firefly luciferase shRNA
  Insert size (bp): 50
  Cloning method: Restriction Enzyme; 5′ cloning site Bgl II (destroyed during cloning); 3′ cloning site Hind III (not destroyed)
  Sequencing primers: 5′ H1
Terms and licenses: Academic/Nonprofit Terms; Industry Terms: Not Available to Industry
How to cite: pLenti X2 Puro/pTER shLUC (w589-1) was a gift from Eric Campeau (Addgene plasmid # 21472 ; http://n2t.net/addgene:21472 ; RRID:Addgene_21472)
