>Addgene plasmid #21472 | pLenti X2 Puro/pTER shLUC (w589-1) | addgene partial sequence | sequence record 27258 | H1 5'-tcgctatgtgttctgggaaa-3'
GAAAGGGGGCTTCCGTGATGTCTTTGGATTTGGGATCTTATAAGTTCCCTATCAGTGATAGAGATCCCCT
TACGCTGAGTACTTCGAGTGTGCTGTCCTCGAAGTACTCAGCGTAAGTTTTTGGAAAAGCTTGGTACCGA
GCTCGGATCCACTAGTCCAGTGTGGTGGAATTCGCGGCCGCACTCGAGATATCTAGACCCAGCTTTCTTG
TACAAAGTGGTTGATATCCAGCACAGTGGCGGCCGCTCGAGTCTAGCCCTTCCAGTCCCCCCTTTTCTTT
TAAAAAGTGGCTAAGATCTACAGCTGCCTTGTAAGTCATTGGTCTTAAAGGTACCGGGCCCTCGAGATGC
ATGGGGTCGTGCGCTCCTTTCGGTCGGGCGCTGCGGGTCGTGGGGCGGGCGTCAGGCACCGGGCTTGCGG
GTCATGCACCAGGTGCGCGGTCCTTCGGGCACCTCGACGTCGGCGGTGACGGTGAAGCCGAGCCGCTCGT
AGAAGGGGAGGTTGCGGGGCGCGGAGGTCTCCAGGAAGGCGGGCACACCGGCGCGGACGGCCACCTCCAC
ACCGGGGAACACGACGGCACTACCCACACGATTGCACAGGTGGTCGGACAAGACGCCGAAAAAGACATAA
CATAAAAACAACAACCTTGAGCATGAGAAGAAAACGAGCCAAACGTAAGATAGCAAAGGCGACGATGAGA
TCTGTAACAATGAACCACAATCGATGGAAAGACACGATACATACTAAAGACAATGCAGCAGTGAGAAAAA
AAAGGAGATGAAGAGTGTAGATAGACAGCAACTAGCAGTATTAAGAGAATACACGCGAGAACACGAAAAA
AACGAATAGATTATTATATATTATAAAAATTTACTGATATCAAGAATGATAGTAAAAGAAATAAT
